>Addgene plasmid #98685 | RNAPII_CTD38-52 | addgene full sequence | sequence record 189300 | Addgene NGS Result
TAATACGACTCACTATAGGGGAATTGTGAGCGGATAACAATTCCCCTCTAGAAATAATTTTGTTTAACTT
TTGAAGGAGATATACCATGGGCAGCGATAAGATCCACCACCACCATCATCATGAGAATCTGTATTTTCAA
GGTCATATGTACACTCCGACGTCCCCGAAATACAGCCCGACTTCGCCGAAATATTCCCCGACCTCCCCGA
AGTATAGCCCAACCAGCCCGACGTACAGCCCGACCACCCCGAAGTACAGCCCAACGTCGCCGACGTATTC
GCCTACCAGCCCGGTTTACACCCCGACCTCTCCGAAATACTCCCCTACGAGCCCGACTTACTCTCCGACT
AGCCCGAAGTACTCTCCAACCTCCCCGACCTACAGCCCTACCAGCCCAAAGGGCAGCACCTATTCACCGA
CGAGCCCGGGTTACTCGCCGACCAGCCCTACCTACAGCCTGACCAGCCCAGCGATTAGCCCGGACGATAG
CGACGAAGAGAACTAATAACTCGAGCCCCCTAGCATAACCCCTTGGGGCCTCTAAACGGGTCTTGAGGGG
TTTTTTGCCCCTGAGACGCGTCAATCGAGTTCGTACCTAAGGGCGACACCCCCTAATTAGCCCGGGCGAA
AGGCCCAGTCTTTCGACTGAGCCTTTCGTTTTATTTGATGCCTGGCAGTTCCCTACTCTCGCATGGGGAG
TCCCCACACTACCATCGGCGCTACGGCGTTTCACTTCTGAGTTCGGCATGGGGTCAGGTGGGACCACCGC
GCTACTGCCGCCAGGCAAACAAGGGGTGTTATGAGCCATATTCAGGTATAAATGGGCTCGCGATAATGTT
CAGAATTGGTTAATTGGTTGTAACACTGACCCCTATTTGTTTATTTTTCTAAATACATTCAAATATGTAT
CCGCTCATGAGACAATAACCCTGATAAATGCTTCAATAATATTGAAAAAGGAAGAATATGAGCCATATTC
AACGGGAAACGTCGAGGCCGCGATTAAATTCCAACATGGATGCTGATTTATATGGGTATAAATGGGCTCG
CGATAATGTCGGGCAATCAGGTGCGACAATCTATCGCTTGTATGGGAAGCCCGATGCGCCAGAGTTGTTT
CTGAAACATGGCAAAGGTAGCGTTGCCAATGATGTTACAGATGAGATGGTCAGACTAAACTGGCTGACGG
AATTTATGCCACTTCCGACCATCAAGCATTTTATCCGTACTCCTGATGATGCATGGTTACTCACCACTGC
GATCCCCGGAAAAACAGCGTTCCAGGTATTAGAAGAATATCCTGATTCAGGTGAAAATATTGTTGATGCG
CTGGCAGTGTTCCTGCGCCGGTTGCACTCGATTCCTGTTTGTAATTGTCCTTTTAACAGCGATCGCGTAT
TTCGCCTCGCTCAGGCGCAATCACGAATGAATAACGGTTTGGTTGATGCGAGTGATTTTGATGACGAGCG
TAATGGCTGGCCTGTTGAACAAGTCTGGAAAGAAATGCATAAACTTTTGCCATTCTCACCGGATTCAGTC
GTCACTCATGGTGATTTCTCACTTGATAACCTTATTTTTGACGAGGGGAAATTAATAGGTTGTATTGATG
TTGGACGAGTCGGAATCGCAGACCGATACCAGGATCTTGCCATCCTATGGAACTGCCTCGGTGAGTTTTC
TCCTTCATTACAGAAACGGCTTTTTCAAAAATATGGTATTGATAATCCTGATATGAATAAATTGCAATTT
CATTTGATGCTCGATGAGTTTTTCTAAGCGGCGCGCCATCGAATGGCGCAAAACCTTTCGCGGTATGGCA
TGATAGCGCCCGGAAGAGAGTCAATTCAGGGTGGTGAATATGAAACCAGTAACGTTATACGATGTCGCAG
AGTATGCCGGTGTCTCTTATCAGACCGTTTCCCGCGTGGTGAACCAGGCCAGCCACGTTTCTGCGAAAAC
GCGGGAAAAAGTGGAAGCGGCGATGGCGGAGCTGAATTACATTCCCAACCGCGTGGCACAACAACTGGCG
GGCAAACAGTCGTTGCTGATTGGCGTTGCCACCTCCAGTCTGGCCCTGCACGCGCCGTCGCAAATTGTCG
CGGCGATTAAATCTCGCGCCGATCAACTGGGTGCCAGCGTGGTGGTGTCGATGGTAGAACGAAGCGGCGT
CGAAGCCTGTAAAGCGGCGGTGCACAATCTTCTCGCGCAACGCGTCAGTGGGCTGATCATTAACTATCCG
CTGGATGACCAGGATGCCATTGCTGTGGAAGCTGCCTGCACTAATGTTCCGGCGTTATTTCTTGATGTCT
CTGACCAGACACCCATCAACAGTATTATTTTCTCCCATGAGGACGGTACGCGACTGGGCGTGGAGCATCT
GGTCGCATTGGGTCACCAGCAAATCGCGCTGTTAGCGGGCCCATTAAGTTCTGTCTCGGCGCGTCTGCGT
CTGGCTGGCTGGCATAAATATCTCACTCGCAATCAAATTCAGCCGATAGCGGAACGGGAAGGCGACTGGA
GTGCCATGTCCGGTTTTCAACAAACCATGCAAATGCTGAATGAGGGCATCGTTCCCACTGCGATGCTGGT
TGCCAACGATCAGATGGCGCTGGGCGCAATGCGCGCCATTACCGAGTCCGGGCTGCGCGTTGGTGCGGAT
ATCTCGGTAGTGGGATACGACGATACCGAAGATAGCTCATGTTATATCCCGCCGTTAACCACCATCAAAC
AGGATTTTCGCCTGCTGGGGCAAACCAGCGTGGACCGCTTGCTGCAACTCTCTCAGGGCCAGGCGGTGAA
GGGCAATCAGCTGTTGCCAGTCTCACTGGTGAAAAGAAAAACCACCCTGGCGCCCAATACGCAAACCGCC
TCTCCCCGCGCGTTGGCCGATTCATTAATGCAGCTGGCACGACAGGTTTCCCGACTGGAAAGCGGGCAGT
GACTCATGACCAAAATCCCTTAACGTGAGTTACGCGCGCGTCGTTCCACTGAGCGTCAGACCCCGTAGAA
AAGATCAAAGGATCTTCTTGAGATCCTTTTTTTCTGCGCGTAATCTGCTGCTTGCAAACAAAAAAACCAC
CGCTACCAGCGGTGGTTTGTTTGCCGGATCAAGAGCTACCAACTCTTTTTCCGAAGGTAACTGGCTTCAG
CAGAGCGCAGATACCAAATACTGTTCTTCTAGTGTAGCCGTAGTTAGCCCACCACTTCAAGAACTCTGTA
GCACCGCCTACATACCTCGCTCTGCTAATCCTGTTACCAGTGGCTGCTGCCAGTGGCGATAAGTCGTGTC
TTACCGGGTTGGACTCAAGACGATAGTTACCGGATAAGGCGCAGCGGTCGGGCTGAACGGGGGGTTCGTG
CACACAGCCCAGCTTGGAGCGAACGACCTACACCGAACTGAGATACCTACAGCGTGAGCTATGAGAAAGC
GCCACGCTTCCCGAAGGGAGAAAGGCGGACAGGTATCCGGTAAGCGGCAGGGTCGGAACAGGAGAGCGCA
CGAGGGAGCTTCCAGGGGGAAACGCCTGGTATCTTTATAGTCCTGTCGGGTTTCGCCACCTCTGACTTGA
GCGTCGATTTTTGTGATGCTCGTCAGGGGGGCGGAGCCTATGGAAAAACGCCAGCAACGCGGCCTTTTTA
CGGTTCCTGGCCTTTTGCTGGCCTTTTGCTCACATGTTCTTTCCTGCGTTATCCCCTGATTCTGTGGATA
ACCGTATTACCGCCTTTGAGTGAGCTGATACCGCTCGCCGCAGCCGAACGACCGAGCGCAGCGAGTCAGT
GAGCGAGGAAGCGGAAGGCGAGAGTAGGGAACTGCCAGGCATCAAACTAAGCAGAAGGCCCCTGACGGAT
GGCCTTTTTGCGTTTCTACAAACTCTTTCTGTGTTGTAAAACGACGGCCAGTCTTAAGCTCGGGCCCCCT
GGGCGGTTCTGATAACGAGTAATCGTTAATCCGCAAATAACGTAAAAACCCGCTTCGGCGGGTTTTTTTA
TGGGGGGAGTTTAGGGAAAGAGCATTTGTCAGAATATTTAAGGGCGCCTGTCACTTTGCTTGATATATGA
GAATTATTTAACCTTATAAATGAGAAAAAAGCAACGCACTTTAAATAAGATACGTTGCTTTTTCGATTGA
TGAACACCTATAATTAAACTATTCATCTATTATTTATGATTTTTTGTATATACAATATTTCTAGTTTGTT
AAAGAGAATTAAGAAAATAAATCTCGAAAATAATAAAGGGAAAATCAGTTTTTGATATCAAAATTATACA
TGTCAACGATAATACAAAATATAATACAAACTATAAGATGTTATCAGTATTTATTATGCATTTAGAATAA
ATTTTGTGTCGCCCTTCCGCGAAAT
Features (pLannotate 1.2.2; 13 found; start..end, strand, type, name):
      1..19      +  promoter       T7 promoter: promoter for bacteriophage T7 RNA polymerase
     20..44      +  protein_bind   lac operator: The lac repressor binds to the lac operator to inhibit transcription in E. coli. This inhibition can be relieved by adding lactose or isopropyl-β-D-thiogalactopyranoside (IPTG). lac repressor encoded by lacI
    520..567     +  terminator     T7 terminator: transcription terminator for bacteriophage T7 RNA polymerase
    627..667     -  terminator     rrnB T1 terminator (fragment): transcription terminator T1 from the E. coli rrnB gene
    669..784     -  ncRNA          5S rRNA: Accession: RF00001 - 5S ribosomal RNA
    815..839     +  CDS            KanR (fragment): aminoglycoside phosphotransferase; aph(3')-Ia; confers resistance to kanamycin in bacteria or G418 (Geneticin®) in eukaryotes
    869..965     +  promoter       AmpR promoter (fragment): bla
    968..1777    +  CDS            KanR: aminoglycoside phosphotransferase; aph(3')-Ia; confers resistance to kanamycin in bacteria or G418 (Geneticin®) in eukaryotes
   1786..1859    +  promoter       lacI promoter (fragment): lacI
   1860..2939    +  CDS            lacI: LACI_ECOLI - Experimental evidence at protein level: Swiss-Prot protein existence level 1. Repressor of the lactose operon. Binds allolactose as an inducer. From Escherichia coli (strain K12).
   3028..3616    +  rep_origin     ori: high-copy-number ColE1/pMB1/pBR322/pUC origin of replication
   3841..3858    +  terminator     rrnB T2 terminator (fragment): transcription terminator T2 from the E. coli rrnB gene
   3883..3902    -  CDS            lacZα (fragment): LacZα fragment of β-galactosidase; lacZ fragment
