[The description below was written by a language model from this plasmid's Addgene catalogue record and pLannotate feature annotations shown in this document.]
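Description:
RNAPII_CTD38-52 is a bacterial expression plasmid built on the pJ411 backbone. It is used to produce a fragment of the human RNA polymerase II large subunit (POLR2A/RPB1) C-terminal domain in E. coli. The insert covers heptad repeats 38–52, corresponding to residues 1853–1970, and carries an N-terminal 6xHis tag supplied by the backbone for affinity purification. The sequenced plasmid is 4,365 nt. It replicates from a high-copy ColE1/pUC-type origin and is selected with kanamycin through an aph(3')-Ia (KanR) gene, which appears to be driven by a fragment of the AmpR (bla) promoter.

Expression follows the standard T7/lac design. A T7 promoter is immediately followed by a lac operator, and a plasmid-borne lacI gene with its own promoter supplies the repressor. Transcription is therefore held off until IPTG or lactose is added, and it needs a host that provides T7 RNA polymerase. The automated annotation does not label the His-tagged CTD coding sequence itself. The unannotated interval between the lac operator and the downstream T7 terminator is where the open reading frame presumably lies, and its length is consistent with the stated fragment plus tag. The cloning sites are recorded as unknown. The remaining annotations are short rrnB T1/T2 terminator fragments, a 5S rRNA segment, a stray KanR fragment and a lacZα fragment, which appear to be backbone remnants or insulating terminators rather than functional payload.

The associated work examined how lysines in the CTD contribute to its recruitment to TAF15 fibrils, so the plasmid likely serves as a source of recombinant distal-CTD protein for in vitro biochemical or biophysical studies.
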