Addgene plasmid #98685: RNAPII_CTD38-52
Purpose: Expresses 6xHis-tagged C-terminal domain of RNA polymerase II
Depositing lab: Nicolas Fawzi. Depositing organization: Brown University. Publication: Lysines in the RNA Polymerase II C-Terminal Domain Contribute to TAF15 Fibril Recruitment. Janke AM, Seo DH, Rahmanian V, Conicella AE, Mathews KL, Burke KA, Mittal J, Fawzi NL. Biochemistry. 2017 Oct 11. doi: 10.1021/acs.biochem.7b00310. PubMed 28945358.
Backbone
  Vector backbone: pJ411
  Vector type: Bacterial Expression
Growth in bacteria
  Bacterial resistance: Kanamycin, 50 μg/mL
  Growth temperature: 37°C
  Growth strain: DH5alpha
  Copy number: High Copy
Gene/Insert
  Gene/Insert name: RNA polymerase II C-terminal domain
  Species: H. sapiens (human)
  Mutation: heptads 38-52, residues 1853-1970
  Entrez Gene: POLR2A (a.k.a. NEDHIB, POLR2, POLRA, RPB1, RPBh1, RPO2, RPOL2, RpIILS, hRPB220, hsRPB1)
  Tag / fusion protein: 6xHis (N terminal on backbone)
  Cloning method: Restriction Enzyme; 5′ cloning site Unknown (unknown if destroyed); 3′ cloning site Unknown (unknown if destroyed)
Terms and licenses: Academic/Nonprofit Terms; Industry Terms: Not Available to Industry
How to cite: RNAPII_CTD38-52 was a gift from Nicolas Fawzi (Addgene plasmid # 98685 ; http://n2t.net/addgene:98685 ; RRID:Addgene_98685)
